>Addgene plasmid #164961 | pDONR221-kcnt1a | addgene full sequence | sequence record 327182 | Addgene NGS Result
AAACCGCCTCTCCCCGCGCGTTGGCCGATTCATTAATGCAGCTGGCACGACAGGTTTCCCGACTGGAAAG
CGGGCAGTGAGCGCAACGCAATTAATACGCGTACCGCTAGCCAGGAAGAGTTTGTAGAAACGCAAAAAGG
CCATCCGTCAGGATGGCCTTCTGCTTAGTTTGATGCCTGGCAGTTTATGGCGGGCGTCCTGCCCGCCACC
CTCCGGGCCGTTGCTTCACAACGTTCAAATCCGCTCCCGGCGGATTTGTCCTACTCAGGAGAGCGTTCAC
CGACAAACAACAGATAAAACGAAAGGCCCAGTCTTCCGACTGAGCCTTTCGTTTTATTTGATGCCTGGCA
GTTCCCTACTCTCGCGTTAACGCTAGCATGGATGTTTTCCCAGTCACGACGTTGTAAAACGACGGCCAGT
CTTAAGCTCGGGCCCCAAATAATGATTTTATTTTGACTGATAGTGACCTGTTCGTTGCAACAAATTGATG
AGCAATGCTTTTTTATAATGCCAACTTTGTACAAAAAAGCAGGCTTCACCATGACCACTGGAACATCTGT
GGTTCCTTCCCTTCAAACCTATTTCCGGTTCCGAGACCTGTTACTAGGAGACCAGACATTTTATGATGAC
AGGGTTCATGTGGAGTTTTATGTGGACGAGAACACATTTAAAGAGAGACTTAAACTTTTTTTCATCAAAA
ACCAGAGATCCAGTTTAAGGATCCGAATATTCAACTTCTGCCTGAAGCTTTTGACATGTGTTCTCTACAT
CATACGGGTGATGACGGACAATCCAGCCCAGCTTCGCCACACATGTGTGAACTGCAGCTCACAGAACGAC
ATCAACTGGGAGCTGATATTCTGGGTGGACAGAAAGGTACCGGTGTGGGCCATTCAGGTGATTGTAGCAT
CCATCAGTTTTATGGAGGCCATGTTACTGACCTACCTGAGCTACAAGGGAAATTTATGGGAGCAGATCTT
TCAGGTGTCTTTCCTGCTGGAGATGCTCAACACCGTCCCGTTCATCATCACGATCTTCTGGCCTCCTCTC
AGAAACCTCTTCATCCCAGTGTTCCTCAACTGCTGGCTGGCCAAATGTGCTCTGGAGAGCATGATAAATG
ATCTGCACAGAGCCATTCAGAGGACTCACTCCGCCATGTTTAATCAGGTCCTGATCCTCATCTGCACCCT
CCTGTGTCTCGTCTTTACCGGCACGTGTGGGATCCAGCATTTGGAGCGGGCCGGTAAGAAGAGTCTGTCG
CTCTTCAACGCTCTGTATTTCTGCATCGTGACCTTCTCAACGGTGGGTTTCGGGGACGTAACGCCCCAGA
TCTGGCCTTCTCAGCTGCTGGTGGTGGTGATGATCTGCGTGGCCCTCGTCGTGCTGCCGCTTCAGTTTGA
GGAGTTGATTTATCTGTGGATGGAAAGACAGAAATCTGGAGGAAACTACAGCAGGCATCGCGCTCAGACA
GAGAGACACGTGGTTTTATGTGTCAGTACTCTGAAAATCGACCTGCTGATGGACTTTCTCAATGAGTTCT
ACGCTCACCCCCACACACAGGATTATTATGTGGTCATCTTGTGTCCGTGTGAAGTGGACGTTCAGGTCAG
GAGGATTTTACAGATTCCTCTCTGGTCACAGAGGGTCATTTATCTTCAAGGCTCCGCCCTCAAAAACCAG
GATTTGCTGAGAGCCAAGATGGACGATGCGGAGGCATGTTTTATTCTTAGCAGCAGGAATGAAGCGGATC
GCATGGCAGCAGATCACCAGACCATTCTGAGGGCTTGGGCTGTGAAAGACTTCGCTCCAAACTGCCCTCT
GTATGTCCAGATCCTTAAACCCGAAAACAAATTCCATGTTAAATTTGCAGATCACGTTGTGTGTGAGGAA
GAGTTTAAATACGCCATGTTGGCTCTGAACTGTCTGTGTCCGGCCACTTCTACTCTGATCACTTTACTGG
TTCACACATCTCGCGGACAAGAGGGCCAGCAGTCTCCGGAGCAGTGGCAGAGGATGTATGGTCGATGTTC
GGGTAATGAGGTCTATCATATCCGCCTGGGTGACAGTATGTTCTTCAGGGAGTACAACAGCAAAAGCTTT
ACCTATGCTGCCTTTCACGCTCACAAAAAGTACGGTGTGTGTATGATTGGTGTGAAGAGAGAAGATAATA
AGAGCATCTTGTTGAACCCTGGACCGCGACACATCATGTCTGCCAGCGACACCTGTTACTACATCAACAT
CACGAAAGAGGAAAACTCCGCCTTCATCTTCAGACAGGAGGAAGACCAGGGAAAGGGGCGGAGCCACTGC
GACTTTTTAAACAGCCCGTCAGGACTACCTGTTCATAGCATTATTGCTAGCATGGGAACGGTTGCCATGG
ATTTTCAGAACACCAGTCCCACTGAGAGCGGACTCAAACTGGCTCCGCCCACAGAGAACGAACTGGGAAG
TCGACGACCAAGTATAGCGCCCGTTCTGGAGATTGCTGACTCCGCCTCCTTACTGCCGTGTGACCTGCTG
AGCGACCAATCAGAGGACGAGGCCGGACACTCGAATGAAGATATTACAGCCACTGATTTTGTGAAAGGTT
ATCCCCCGAACTCTCCATATATTGGGAGCTCTCCGACCCTTTGCCATCTTTTACCTCAGAAAGCCCCTTT
CTGCTGTTTACGGCTTGACCAGAGCTGTGAGCATGTTTCCTTTGAAGACGCAAAAGCATACGGCTTCAAA
AATAAATTAATTATCGTTTCTGCGGAGACGGCTGGAAACGGCCTTTACAACTTCATAGTGCCTTTAAGAG
CCTATTACAGGCCCAGAAGAGAACTCAACCCTATAGTCCTGCTGTTAGACAACCTACCCGATGACCACTT
CCTTGAGGCCATATCCTGCTTCCCAATGGTGTATTATATGGGTGGCACCATTGACAACTTGGACAGCCTA
TTGCAGTGTGGCGTTCTGTATGCTGATAATCTAGTGGTTGTTGACAAAGAAAGCACGATGAGTGCAGAGG
AAGACTATATGGCTGACGCTAAAACCATCGTCAATGTGCAAACCATGTTCAGGTTGTTTCCGAGTCTCAG
TATAATCACAGAACTGACTCACCCGTCCAACATGAGATTCATGCAGTTCAGAGCGAAGGACTGCTACTCG
CTCGCCCTGTCCAAACTAGAGAAGAAGGAACGTGACAAAGGCTCAAATCTGGCCTTCATGTTTCGCCTTC
CCTTTGCTGCTGGCCGAGTCTTCAGTATCAGCATGCTGGACACACTCCTGTACCAGTGTTTTGTGAAGGA
CTACATGATCCCCATAGCCAGATTACTGCTGGGATTGGACACCACACCTGGATCTGGATACCTGTGTGCT
ATGCACATATGTGAGGCTGATCTCTGGATCCGCACATACGGGAGACTCTTCCAGAAGTTCTGCTCATCCA
GTTCAGAGATTCCCATCGGAATCTACCGCACAGAATCACACGCACCACCTGAGCTTCAAAGCTCAGTCAG
CATAGACGGTTTAAACGACACTAGAGAGAAAGGCGAGGAGTCAAAGATCCTCACCCGGAGCTCCTCAAGC
AGCGACCAATCAGATCACCCACTGCTGAGAAAGAAGAGCATGCATTGGACAAGACGTCTCAGTAGGCGGA
GTGTAAAGCGGAGCGACTCCTCCCTCAGCTCCATCCAGCAGCGTCTGGGTGTGTTACGGCGCTCTGAGCG
GGAGGAGCTCACTGAACTGGTCAGAAACCGCATGCAGCATTTAGGCCTGCACACTGGCGGATACAATGTC
ACAAATTTAACAGCCAGTGATGTGATGAATCGGGTTAATTTGGGCTATTTGCAAGATGAGTTGAATGACC
AGCAGAACTCCATCTCATATGTGCTCATAAACCCCGCCCCCGACACACTGCTGCAGCTCAATGATGTCGT
GTTTTTGATTCGTCCGGATCCACTGGCTCACGTACCTGAAGCTCCGCCTGGACAGAAGCGCCGCTGCCGC
TCCACCACAGACACACCAGAACTCAACTAGGACCCAGCTTTCTTGTACAAAGTTGGCATTATAAGAAAGC
ATTGCTTATCAATTTGTTGCAACGAACAGGTCACTATCAGTCAAAATAAAATCATTATTTGCCATCCAGC
TGATATCCCCTATAGTGAGTCGTATTACATGGTCATAGCTGTTTCCTGGCAGCTCTGGCCCGTGTCTCAA
AATCTCTGATGTTACATTGCACAAGATAAAAATATATCATCATGAACAATAAAACTGTCTGCTTACATAA
ACAGTAATACAAGGGGTGTTATGAGCCATATTCAACGGGAAACGTCGAGGCCGCGATTAAATTCCAACAT
GGATGCTGATTTATATGGGTATAAATGGGCTCGCGATAATGTCGGGCAATCAGGTGCGACAATCTATCGC
TTGTATGGGAAGCCCGATGCGCCAGAGTTGTTTCTGAAACATGGCAAAGGTAGCGTTGCCAATGATGTTA
CAGATGAGATGGTCAGACTAAACTGGCTGACGGAATTTATGCCTCTTCCGACCATCAAGCATTTTATCCG
TACTCCTGATGATGCATGGTTACTCACCACTGCGATCCCCGGAAAAACAGCATTCCAGGTATTAGAAGAA
TATCCTGATTCAGGTGAAAATATTGTTGATGCGCTGGCAGTGTTCCTGCGCCGGTTGCATTCGATTCCTG
TTTGTAATTGTCCTTTTAACAGCGATCGCGTATTTCGTCTCGCTCAGGCGCAATCACGAATGAATAACGG
TTTGGTTGATGCGAGTGATTTTGATGACGAGCGTAATGGCTGGCCTGTTGAACAAGTCTGGAAAGAAATG
CATAAACTTTTGCCATTCTCACCGGATTCAGTCGTCACTCATGGTGATTTCTCACTTGATAACCTTATTT
TTGACGAGGGGAAATTAATAGGTTGTATTGATGTTGGACGAGTCGGAATCGCAGACCGATACCAGGATCT
TGCCATCCTATGGAACTGCCTCGGTGAGTTTTCTCCTTCATTACAGAAACGGCTTTTTCAAAAATATGGT
ATTGATAATCCTGATATGAATAAATTGCAGTTTCATTTGATGCTCGATGAGTTTTTCTAATCAGAATTGG
TTAATTGGTTGTAACACTGGCAGAGCATTACGCTGACTTGACGGGACGGCGCAAGCTCATGACCAAAATC
CCTTAACGTGAGTTACGCGTCGTTCCACTGAGCGTCAGACCCCGTAGAAAAGATCAAAGGATCTTCTTGA
GATCCTTTTTTTCTGCGCGTAATCTGCTGCTTGCAAACAAAAAAACCACCGCTACCAGCGGTGGTTTGTT
TGCCGGATCAAGAGCTACCAACTCTTTTTCCGAAGGTAACTGGCTTCAGCAGAGCGCAGATACCAAATAC
TGTTCTTCTAGTGTAGCCGTAGTTAGGCCACCACTTCAAGAACTCTGTAGCACCGCCTACATACCTCGCT
CTGCTAATCCTGTTACCAGTGGCTGCTGCCAGTGGCGATAAGTCGTGTCTTACCGGGTTGGACTCAAGAC
GATAGTTACCGGATAAGGCGCAGCGGTCGGGCTGAACGGGGGGTTCGTGCACACAGCCCAGCTTGGAGCG
AACGACCTACACCGAACTGAGATACCTACAGCGTGAGCTATGAGAAAGCGCCACGCTTCCCGAAGGGAGA
AAGGCGGACAGGTATCCGGTAAGCGGCAGGGTCGGAACAGGAGAGCGCACGAGGGAGCTTCCAGGGGGAA
ACGCCTGGTATCTTTATAGTCCTGTCGGGTTTCGCCACCTCTGACTTGAGCGTCGATTTTTGTGATGCTC
GTCAGGGGGGCGGAGCCTATGGAAAAACGCCAGCAACGCGGCCTTTTTACGGTTCCTGGCCTTTTGCTGG
CCTTTTGCTCACATGTTCTTTCCTGCGTTATCCCCTGATTCTGTGGATAACCGTATTACCGCCTTTGAGT
GAGCTGATACCGCTCGCCGCAGCCGAACGACCGAGCGCAGCGAGTCAGTGAGCGAGGAAGCGGAAGAGCG
CCCAATACGC
Features (pLannotate 1.2.2; 10 found; start..end, strand, type, name):
    135..162     -  terminator     rrnB T2 terminator: transcription terminator T2 from the E. coli rrnB gene
    294..337     +  terminator     rrnB T1 terminator: Escherichia coli rrnB; transcription terminator T1 from the E. coli rrnB gene
    384..420     -  CDS            lacZα (fragment): LacZα fragment of β-galactosidase; lacZ fragment
    436..535     +  protein_bind   attL1: mutant version of attL; recombination site for the Gateway® LR reaction LR Clonase™
    556..3978    +  CDS            Kcnt2: KCNT2_RAT - Also known as Slick. Experimental evidence at protein level: Swiss-Prot protein existence level 1. Outward rectifying potassium channel. Produces rapidly activating outward rectifier K(+) currents. Activated by high intracellular sodium and chloride levels (PubMed:14684870, PubMed:29069600). Channel activity is inhibited by ATP and by inhalation anesthetics, such as isoflurane (PubMed:17699666). Inhibited upon stimulation of G-protein coupled receptors, such as CHRM1 and GRM1 (By similarity). From Rattus norvegicus (Rat).
   4022..4121    -  protein_bind   attL2: mutant version of attL; recombination site for the Gateway® LR reaction LR Clonase™
   4139..4157    -  promoter       T7 promoter: promoter for bacteriophage T7 RNA polymerase
   4291..5100    +  CDS            KanR: aminoglycoside phosphotransferase; aph(3')-Ia; confers resistance to kanamycin in bacteria or G418 (Geneticin®) in eukaryotes
   5247..5835    +  rep_origin     ori: high-copy-number ColE1/pMB1/pBR322/pUC origin of replication
   6018..80      +  CDS            lacI (fragment) (across the origin): lac repressor; lacI; The lac repressor binds to the lac operator to inhibit transcription in E. coli. This inhibition can be relieved by adding lactose or isopropyl-β-D-thiogalactopyranoside (IPTG).
