[The description below was written by a language model from this plasmid's Addgene catalogue record and pLannotate feature annotations shown in this document.]
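Description:
pDONR221-kcnt1a is a Gateway entry clone built on the Invitrogen pDONR221 backbone, carrying the coding sequence of the zebrafish (Danio rerio) kcnt1a gene, also listed as kcnt1. It is a bacterial cloning plasmid rather than an expression vector. It replicates at high copy from a ColE1/pUC-type origin and is selected with kanamycin through an aminoglycoside phosphotransferase (KanR) gene. The catalogue gives a total size of 5,973 bp, while the sequenced record behind the feature table is 6,030 nt, a small discrepancy that the record does not explain.

The 3,423 bp insert sits between attL1 and attL2 sites, showing that it was captured by Gateway recombination. This arrangement lets an LR Clonase reaction move the open reading frame directionally into any attR-containing destination vector. The automated annotation labels the insert as rat Kcnt2 (Slick), a sodium- and chloride-activated outward rectifying potassium channel. This label reflects homology matching to a related family member, and the annotated span matches the catalogued insert size, so it corresponds to the zebrafish kcnt1a CDS. No promoter suitable for driving the gene in eukaryotic cells is present. The rrnB T1 and T2 terminators upstream of attL1 shield the insert from read-through transcription in E. coli. A T7 promoter lies just beyond attL2 and points back toward the insert, so it could in principle give antisense transcripts. The small lacZα and lacI fragments are backbone remnants.

The associated publication concerns calcium-activated potassium channels in zebrafish embryonic development. The plasmid therefore serves as a sequence-verifiable source of the kcnt1a CDS for building downstream expression or transgenesis constructs.
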