Addgene plasmid #164961: pDONR221-kcnt1a
Purpose: Zebrafish kcnt1a gene CDS
Depositing lab: GuangJun Zhang. Depositing organization: Purdue University. Publication: Phylogenetic and developmental analyses indicate complex functions of Calcium-Activated Potassium Channels in zebrafish embryonic development. Silic MR, Black MM, Zhang G. Dev Dyn. 2021 Mar 16. doi: 10.1002/dvdy.329. PubMed 33728688.
Backbone
  Vector backbone: pDONR221
  Backbone manufacturer: Invitrogen
  Backbone size w/o insert (bp): 2550
  Total vector size (bp): 5973
  Vector type: Gateway entry vector
Growth in bacteria
  Bacterial resistance: Kanamycin, 50 μg/mL
  Growth temperature: 37°C
  Growth strain: DH5alpha
  Copy number: High Copy
Gene/Insert
  Gene/Insert name: kcnt1a (alt name: kcnt1)
  Species: D. rerio (zebrafish)
  Insert size (bp): 3423
  Entrez Gene: kcnt1
  Cloning method: Gateway Cloning
  Sequencing primers: 5′ M13F; 3′ M13R
Terms and licenses: Academic/Nonprofit Terms; Industry Terms: Not Available to Industry
How to cite: pDONR221-kcnt1a was a gift from GuangJun Zhang (Addgene plasmid # 164961 ; http://n2t.net/addgene:164961 ; RRID:Addgene_164961)
