>Addgene plasmid #164961 | pDONR221-kcnt1a | depositor partial sequence | sequence record 320436 | M13R
CTAGTTGAGTTCTGGTGTGTCTGTGGTGGAGCGGCAGCGGCGCTTCTGTCCAGGCGGAGCTTCAGGTACG
TGAGCCAGTGGATCCGGACGAATCAAAAACACGACATCATTGAGCTGCAGCAGTGTGTCGGGGGCGGGGT
TTATGAGCACATATGAGATGGAGTTCTGCTGGTCATTCAACTCATCTTGCAAATAGCCCAAATTAACCCG
ATTCATCACATCACTGGCTGTTAAATTTGTGACATTGTATCCGCCAGTGTGCAGGCCTAAATGCTGCATG
CGGTTTCTGACCAGTTCAGTGAGCTCCTCCCGCTCAGAGCGCCGTAACACACCCAGACGCTGCTGGATGG
AGCTGAGGGAGGAGTCGCTCCGCTTTACACTCCGCCTACTGAGACGTCTTGTCCAATGCATGCTCTTCTT
TCTCAGCAGTGGGTGATCTGATTGGTCGCTGCTTGAGGAGCTCCGGGTGAGGATCTTTGACTCCTCGCCT
TTCTCTCTAGTGTCGTTTAAACCGTCTATGCTGACTGAGCTTTGAAGCTCAGGTGGTGCGTGTGATTCTG
TGCGGTAGATTCCGATGGGAATCTCTGAACTGGATGAGCAGAACTTCTGGAAGAGTCTCCCGTATGTGCG
GATCCAGAGATCAGCCTCACATATGTGCAT
